>Addgene plasmid #26088 | pBabe-puro-mIR-31 | addgene full sequence | sequence record 498343 | Addgene NGS Result
CTGAATATGGGCCAAACAGGATATCTGTGGTAAGCAGTTCCTGCCCCGGCTCAGGGCCAAGAACAGATGG
AACAGCTGAATATGGGCCAAACAGGATATCTGTGGTAAGCAGTTCCTGCCCCGGCTCAGGGCCAAGAACA
GATGGTCCCCAGATGCGGTCCAGCCCTCAGCAGTTTCTAGAGAACCATCAGATGTTTCCAGGGTGCCCCA
AGGACCTGAAATGACCCTGTGCCTTATTTGAACTAACCAATCAGTTCGCTTCTCGCTTCTGTTCGCGCGC
TTCTGCTCCCCGAGCTCAATAAAAGAGCCCACAACCCCTCACTCGGGGCGCCAGTCCTCCGATTGACTGA
GTCGCCCGGGTACCCGTGTATCCAATAAACCCTCTTGCAGTTGCATCCGACTTGTGGTCTCGCTGTTCCT
TGGGAGGGTCTCCTCTGAGTGATTGACTACCCGTCAGCGGGGGTCTTTCATTTGGGGGCTCGTCCGGGAT
CGGGAGACCCCTGCCCAGGGACCACCGACCCACCACCGGGAGGCAAGCTGGCCAGCAACTTATCTGTGTC
TGTCCGATTGTCTAGTGTCTATGACTGATTTTATGCGCCTGCGTCGGTACTAGTTAGCTAACTAGCTCTG
TATCTGGCGGACCCGTGGTGGAACTGACGAGTTCTGAACACCCGGCCGCAACCCTGGGAGACGTCCCAGG
GACTTTGGGGGCCGTTTTTGTGGCCCGACCTGAGGAAGGGAGTCGATGTGGAATCCGACCCCGTCAGGAT
ATGTGGTTCTGGTAGGAGACGAGAACCTAAAACAGTTCCCGCCTCCGTCTGAATTTTTGCTTTCGGTTTG
GAACCGAAGCCGCGCGTCTTGTCTGCTGCAGCGCTGCAGCATCGTTCTGTGTTGTCTCTGTCTGACTGTG
TTTCTGTATTTGTCTGAAAATTAGGGCCAGACTGTTACCACTCCCTTAAGTTTGACCTTAGGTCACTGGA
AAGATGTCGAGCGGATCGCTCACAACCAGTCGGTAGATGTCAAGAAGAGACGTTGGGTTACCTTCTGCTC
TGCAGAATGGCCAACCTTTAACGTCGGATGGCCGCGAGACGGCACCTTTAACCGAGACCTCATCACCCAG
GTTAAGATCAAGGTCTTTTCACCTGGCCCGCATGGACACCCAGACCAGGTCCCCTACATCGTGACCTGGG
AAGCCTTGGCTTTTGACCCCCCTCCCTGGGTCAAGCCCTTTGTACACCCTAAGCCTCCGCCTCCTCTTCC
TCCATCCGCCCCGTCTCTCCCCCTTGAACCTCCTCGTTCGACCCCGCCTCGATCCTCCCTTTATCCAGCC
CTCACTCCTTCTCTAGGCGCCGGCCGGATCCACTAGTCCAGTGTGGTGGAATTGCCCTTCATCTTCAAAA
GCGGACACTCTAAGGAAGACTATGTTGTTATGATCAGAAATAAGTGCGCTTTCAATTAATGGGTGTGTTT
TCCCTCCCTCAGGTGAAAGGAAAAATTTTGGAAAAGTAAAACACTGAAGAGTCATAGTATTCTCCTGTAA
CTTGGAACTGGAGAGGAGGCAAGATGCTGGCATAGCTGTTGAACTGGGAACCTGCTATGCCAACATATTG
CCATCTTTCCTGTCTGACAGCAGCCATGGCCACCTGCATGCCAGTCCTTCGTGTATTGCTGTGTATGTGC
GCCCTTCCTTGGATGTGGATTTCCATGACATGGCCTTTCTCACCTTCCTTACTTCCTGTCCTGCTATGTA
TTGTAAGGGCAATTCTGCAGATATCCAGCACAGTGGCGGCCGCTCGACCCTGTGGAATGTGTGTCAGTTA
GGGTGTGGAAAGTCCCCAGGCTCCCCAGCAGGCAGAAGTATGCAAAGCATGCATCTCAATTAGTCAGCAA
CCAGGTGTGGAAAGTCCCCAGGCTCCCCAGCAGGCAGAAGTATGCAAAGCATGCATCTCAATTAGTCAGC
AACCATAGTCCCGCCCCTAACTCCGCCCATCCCGCCCCTAACTCCGCCCAGTTCCGCCCATTCTCCGCCC
CATGGCTGACTAATTTTTTTTATTTATGCAGAGGCCGAGGCCGCCTCGGCCTCTGAGCTATTCCAGAAGT
AGTGAGGAGGCTTTTTTGGAGGCCTAGGCTTTTGCAAAAAGCTTACCATGACCGAGTACAAGCCCACGGT
GCGCCTCGCCACCCGCGACGACGTCCCCAGGGCCGTACGCACCCTCGCCGCCGCGTTCGCCGACTACCCC
GCCACGCGCCACACCGTCGATCCGGACCGCCACATCGAGCGGGTCACCGAGCTGCAAGAACTCTTCCTCA
CGCGCGTCGGGCTCGACATCGGCAAGGTGTGGGTCGCGGACGACGGCGCCGCGGTGGCGGTCTGGACCAC
GCCGGAGAGCGTCGAAGCGGGGGCGGTGTTCGCCGAGATCGGCCCGCGCATGGCCGAGTTGAGCGGTTCC
CGGCTGGCCGCGCAGCAACAGATGGAAGGCCTCCTGGCGCCGCACCGGCCCAAGGAGCCCGCGTGGTTCC
TGGCCACCGTCGGCGTCTCGCCCGACCACCAGGGCAAGGGTCTGGGCAGCGCCGTCGTGCTCCCCGGAGT
GGAGGCGGCCGAGCGCGCCGGGGTGCCCGCCTTCCTGGAGACCTCCGCGCCCCGCAACCTCCCCTTCTAC
GAGCGGCTCGGCTTCACCGTCACCGCCGACGTCGAGGTGCCCGAAGGACCGCGCACCTGGTGCATGACCC
GCAAGCCCGGTGCCTGACGCCCGCCCCACGACCCGCAGCGCCCGACCGAAAGGAGCGCACGACCCCATGC
ATCGATAAAATAAAAGATTTTATTTAGTCTCCAGAAAAAGGGGGGAATGAAAGACCCCACCTGTAGGTTT
GGCAAGCTAGCTTAAGTAACGCCATTTTGCAAGGCATGGAAAAATACATAACTGAGAATAGAGAAGTTCA
GATCAAGGTCAGGAACAGATGGAACAGCTGAATATGGGCCAAACAGGATATCTGTGGTAAGCAGTTCCTG
CCCCGGCTCAGGGCCAAGAACAGATGGAACAGCTGAATATGGGCCAAACAGGATATCTGTGGTAAGCAGT
TCCTGCCCCGGCTCAGGGCCAAGAACAGATGGTCCCCAGATGCGGTCCAGCCCTCAGCAGTTTCTAGAGA
ACCATCAGATGTTTCCAGGGTGCCCCAAGGACCTGAAATGACCCTGTGCCTTATTTGAACTAACCAATCA
GTTCGCTTCTCGCTTCTGTTCGCGCGCTTCTGCTCCCCGAGCTCAATAAAAGAGCCCACAACCCCTCACT
CGGGGCGCCAGTCCTCCGATTGACTGAGTCGCCCGGGTACCCGTGTATCCAATAAACCCTCTTGCAGTTG
CATCCGACTTGTGGTCTCGCTGTTCCTTGGGAGGGTCTCCTCTGAGTGATTGACTACCCGTCAGCGGGGG
TCTTTCACATGCAGCATGTATCAAAATTAATTTGGTTTTTTTTCTTAAGTATTTACATTAAATGGCCATA
GTTGCATTAATGAATCGGCCAACGCGCGGGGAGAGGCGGTTTGCGTATTGGGCGCTCTTCCGCTTCCTCG
CTCACTGACTCGCTGCGCTCGGTCGTTCGGCTGCGGCGAGCGGTATCAGCTCACTCAAAGGCGGTAATAC
GGTTATCCACAGAATCAGGGGATAACGCAGGAAAGAACATGTGAGCAAAAGGCCAGCAAAAGGCCAGGAA
CCGTAAAAAGGCCGCGTTGCTGGCGTTTTTCCATAGGCTCCGCCCCCCTGACGAGCATCACAAAAATCGA
CGCTCAAGTCAGAGGTGGCGAAACCCGACAGGACTATAAAGATACCAGGCGTTTCCCCCTGGAAGCTCCC
TCGTGCGCTCTCCTGTTCCGACCCTGCCGCTTACCGGATACCTGTCCGCCTTTCTCCCTTCGGGAAGCGT
GGCGCTTTCTCATAGCTCACGCTGTAGGTATCTCAGTTCGGTGTAGGTCGTTCGCTCCAAGCTGGGCTGT
GTGCACGAACCCCCCGTTCAGCCCGACCGCTGCGCCTTATCCGGTAACTATCGTCTTGAGTCCAACCCGG
TAAGACACGACTTATCGCCACTGGCAGCAGCCACTGGTAACAGGATTAGCAGAGCGAGGTATGTAGGCGG
TGCTACAGAGTTCTTGAAGTGGTGGCCTAACTACGGCTACACTAGAAGAACAGTATTTGGTATCTGCGCT
CTGCTGAAGCCAGTTACCTTCGGAAAAAGAGTTGGTAGCTCTTGATCCGGCAAACAAACCACCGCTGGTA
GCGGTGGTTTTTTTGTTTGCAAGCAGCAGATTACGCGCAGAAAAAAAGGATCTCAAGAAGATCCTTTGAT
CTTTTCTACGGGGTCTGACGCTCAGTGGAACGAAAACTCACGTTAAGGGATTTTGGTCATGAGATTATCA
AAAAGGATCTTCACCTAGATCCTTTTGCGGCCGCAAATCAATCTAAAGTATATATGAGTAAACTTGGTCT
GACAGTTACCAATGCTTAATCAGTGAGGCACCTATCTCAGCGATCTGTCTATTTCGTTCATCCATAGTTG
CCTGACTCCCCGTCGTGTAGATAACTACGATACGGGAGGGCTTACCATCTGGCCCCAGTGCTGCAATGAT
ACCGCGAGACCCACGCTCACCGGCTCCAGATTTATCAGCAATAAACCAGCCAGCCGGAAGGGCCGAGCGC
AGAAGTGGTCCTGCAACTTTATCCGCCTCCATCCAGTCTATTAATTGTTGCCGGGAAGCTAGAGTAAGTA
GTTCGCCAGTTAATAGTTTGCGCAACGTTGTTGCCATTGCTACAGGCATCGTGGTGTCACGCTCGTCGTT
TGGTATGGCTTCATTCAGCTCCGGTTCCCAACGATCAAGGCGAGTTACATGATCCCCCATGTTGTGCAAA
AAAGCGGTTAGCTCCTTCGGTCCTCCGATCGTTGTCAGAAGTAAGTTGGCCGCAGTGTTATCACTCATGG
TTATGGCAGCACTGCATAATTCTCTTACTGTCATGCCATCCGTAAGATGCTTTTCTGTGACTGGTGAGTA
CTCAACCAAGTCATTCTGAGAATAGTGTATGCGGCGACCGAGTTGCTCTTGCCCGGCGTCAATACGGGAT
AATACCGCGCCACATAGCAGAACTTTAAAAGTGCTCATCATTGGAAAACGTTCTTCGGGGCGAAAACTCT
CAAGGATCTTACCGCTGTTGAGATCCAGTTCGATGTAACCCACTCGTGCACCCAACTGATCTTCAGCATC
TTTTACTTTCACCAGCGTTTCTGGGTGAGCAAAAACAGGAAGGCAAAATGCCGCAAAAAAGGGAATAAGG
GCGACACGGAAATGTTGAATACTCATACTCTTCCTTTTTCAATATTATTGAAGCATTTATCAGGGTTATT
GTCTCATGAGCGGATACATATTTGAATGTATTTAGAAAAATAAACAAATAGGGGTTCCGCGCACATTTCC
CCGAAAAGTGCCACCTGCAGC
Features (pLannotate 1.2.2; 12 found; start..end, strand, type, name):
      1..470     +  LTR            LTR: long terminal repeat from Moloney murine leukemia virus
    594..868     +  misc_feature   MESV Ψ (fragment): packaging signal of murine embryonic stem cell virus
    935..1351    +  CDS            gag (truncated): truncated Moloney murine leukemia virus (MMLV) gag gene lacking the start codon
   1543..1621    +  ncRNA          mir-31 (fragment): Accession: RF00661 - microRNA mir-31
   1809..2138    +  promoter       SV40 promoter: SV40 enhancer and early promoter
   2148..2747    +  CDS            PuroR: puromycin N-acetyltransferase; pac from Streptomyces alboniger; confers resistance to puromycin
   2846..2967    +  LTR            3' LTR (ΔU3) (fragment): self-inactivating 3' long terminal repeat (LTR) from Moloney murine leukemia virus
   2968..3437    +  LTR            LTR: long terminal repeat from Moloney murine leukemia virus
   3503..3555    -  CDS            lacI (fragment): lac repressor; lacI; The lac repressor binds to the lac operator to inhibit transcription in E. coli. This inhibition can be relieved by adding lactose or isopropyl-β-D-thiogalactopyranoside (IPTG).
   3738..4326    -  rep_origin     ori: high-copy-number ColE1/pMB1/pBR322/pUC origin of replication
   4486..5346    -  CDS            AmpR: β-lactamase; bla; confers resistance to ampicillin, carbenicillin, and related antibiotics
   5347..5451    -  promoter       AmpR promoter: bla
