[The description below was written by a language model from this plasmid's Addgene catalogue record and pLannotate feature annotations shown in this document.]
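Description:
pBabe-puro-mIR-31 is a Moloney murine leukemia virus-based retroviral expression vector built on the pBABE-puro backbone and carrying the human miR-31 gene. According to the depositor, a roughly 400 bp segment containing the miR-31 locus was PCR-amplified from human genomic DNA, first placed in pcDNA3.1, and then subcloned between the BamHI and SalI sites of pBABE-puro (the SalI site was destroyed in the process). In bacteria the plasmid replicates from a high-copy ColE1/pUC-type origin and is selected with ampicillin through the β-lactamase gene and its native promoter.

The annotated sequence shows the usual pBABE layout. A 5′ MMLV long terminal repeat is followed by a packaging signal and a truncated gag segment lacking its start codon, which together allow the transcript to be encapsidated when viral proteins are supplied in trans by a packaging cell line. The miR-31 precursor, annotated as a short ncRNA hit within the larger genomic insert, lies downstream of these elements, so it is presumably transcribed from the 5′ LTR, as no separate promoter is annotated for it, and processed by the host microRNA machinery. Behind it, an SV40 enhancer/early promoter drives puromycin N-acetyltransferase, permitting selection of stably transduced mammalian cells. The cassette ends in the 3′ LTR. The annotation tool also flags an adjacent fragment as a ΔU3 LTR, but a full-length LTR is annotated as well. A small lacI fragment is likely a backbone remnant.

The construct is suited to stable ectopic expression of miR-31 in mammalian cells by retroviral transduction, and the associated publication concerns miR-31 as an inhibitor of breast cancer metastasis.
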