Addgene plasmid #26088: pBabe-puro-mIR-31
Depositing lab: Bob Weinberg. Depositing organization: Whitehead Institute for Biomedical Research. Publication: A pleiotropically acting microRNA, miR-31, inhibits breast cancer metastasis. Valastyan S, Reinhardt F, Benaich N, Calogrias D, Szasz AM, Wang ZC, Brock JE, Richardson AL, Weinberg RA. Cell. 2009 Jun 12. 137(6):1032-46. 10.1016/j.cell.2009.03.047 PubMed 19524507.
Backbone
  Vector backbone: pBABE-puro
  Backbone manufacturer: Weinberg lab (Addgene#:1764)
  Backbone size w/o insert (bp): 5169
  Vector type: Mammalian Expression, Retroviral
  Selectable markers: Puromycin
Growth in bacteria
  Bacterial resistance: Ampicillin, 100 μg/mL
  Growth temperature: 37°C
  Growth strain: DH5alpha
  Copy number: High Copy
Gene/Insert
  Gene/Insert name: miR-31 (alt name: miR31)
  Species: H. sapiens (human)
  Insert size (bp): 400
  Entrez Gene: MIR31 (a.k.a. MIRN31, hsa-mir-31, miR-31)
  Cloning method: Restriction Enzyme; 5′ cloning site BamHI (unknown if destroyed); 3′ cloning site SalI (destroyed during cloning)
  Sequencing primers: 5′ pBabe-5; 3′ pBabe-3
Terms and licenses: Academic/Nonprofit Terms; Industry Terms: Not Available to Industry
Depositor comments: The human miR-31 gene was PCR-amplified from genomic DNA and cloned into pcDNA3.1 (Invitrogen), then subcloned into the BamHI and SalI sites of the pBABE-puro retroviral vector.
How to cite: pBabe-puro-mIR-31 was a gift from Bob Weinberg (Addgene plasmid # 26088 ; http://n2t.net/addgene:26088 ; RRID:Addgene_26088)
