>Addgene plasmid #26088 | pBabe-puro-mIR-31 | addgene partial sequence | sequence record 31705 | 26088 with pBABE-5
CTGTCAGTGTGGTGGATTGCCCTTCATCTTCAAAGCGGACACTCTAAGGAAGACTATGTTGTTATGATCA
GAAATAAGTGCGCTTTCAATTAATGGGTGTGTTTTCCCTCCCTCAGGTGAAAGGAAAAATTTTGGAAAAG
TAAAACACTGAAGAGTCATAGTATTCTCCTGTAACTTGGAACTGGAGAGGAGGCAAGATGCTGGCATAGC
TGTTGAACTGGGAACCTGCTATGCCAACATATTGCCATCTTTCCTGTCTGACAGCAGCCATGGCCACCTG
CATGCCAGTCCTTCGTGTATTGCTGTGTATGTGCGCCCTTCCTTGGATGTGGATTTCCATGACATGGCCT
TTCTCACCTTCCTTACTTCCTGTCCTGCTATGTATTGTAAGGGCAATTCTGCAGATATCCAGCACAGTGG
CGGCCGCTCGACCCTGTGGAATGTGTGTCAGTTAGGGTGTGGAAAGTCCCCAGGCTCCCCAGCAGGCAGA
AGTATGCAAAGCATGCATCTCAATTAGTCAGCAACCAGGTGTGGAAAGTCCCCAGGCTCCCCAGCAGGCA
GAAGTATGCAAAGCATGCATCTCAATTAGTCAGCAACCATAGTCCCGCCCCTAACTCCGCCCATCCCGCC
CCTAACTCCGCCCAGTTCCGCCCATTCTCCGCCCCATGGCTGACTAATTTTTTTTATTTATGCAGAGGCC
GAGGCCGCCTCGGCCTCTGAGCTATTCCAGAAGTAGTGAGGAGGCTTTTTTGGAGGCCTAGGCTTTTGCA
AAAAGCTTACCATGACCGAGTACAAGCCCACGGTGCGCCTCGCCACCCGCGACACTCCAGC
